>Addgene plasmid #143399 | TFORF0348 | addgene full sequence | sequence record 408570 | Addgene NGS Result
GGCTGTGACGGGAGGTGCGGAGGCGGCTGCGGAGCAGTAGGCGGTTGCTGATGGAAATAGTGTACCATGT
GCGGCGGCGGCGGGGGCGGCGGCGGCGGCGGCTGGGGTGGGTGGTGGTGATGGTGGTGGTGTGCGGCAGC
GTGGTGATGATGGTGGTGGTGGGGGTGGTGGTGGTGATGGGGGTGAAGGTGCCCTCCCGGACCGGCGCCC
GGCGCGCTCTTGGTGCTTCCCGCGTGCAAGTGAGTATGGTCGGCGCGCAGCACCTTGAAGCGCTTGCGAC
GCCGCAGGAAGCTGCCGTTCTCGAACATGTCCCCGCAGTCGGGGTGCAGCGCCCAGAAGCTACCCTTGCC
AGGCTGGTCGGGCCTCCGCGGAATCTTGATGAAGCAGTCGTTGAAGGAGAGGTTGTGGCGCAGGCTGTTC
TGCCAGCGCTGTGTGTGCTCGCGGTAGTAGGGGAAGCGCTCCATGATGAACTTGTAGATGTCGCTCAGCG
GCAGCATCTTCTCGGCCGAGTGCTGGATTGCCATGGCGGTCAGCGAGATGTAAGAGTAGGGCGGTTTTTG
GTCGCTGTACGAGCTCTTCCCCGGCCGCGGCATGGTGGCGGTGCTAGCCTCACGACACCTGAAATGGAAG
AAAAAAACTTTGAACCACTGTCTGAGGCTTGAGAATGAACCAAGATCCAAACTCAAAAAGGGCAAATTCC
AAGGAGAATTACATCAAGTGCCAAGCTGGCCTAACTTCAGTCTCCACCCACTCAGTGTGGGGAAACTCCA
TCGCATAAAACCCCTCCCCCCAACCTAAAGACGACGTACTCCAAAAGCTCAAGAACTAATCGAGGTGCCT
GGACGGCGCCCGGTACTCCGTGGAGTCACATGAAGCGACGGCTGAGGACGGAAAGGCCCTTTTCCTTTGT
GTGGGTGACTCACCCGCCCGCTCTCCCGAGCGCCGCGTCCTCCATTTTGAGCTCCCTGCAGCAGGGCCGG
GAAGCGGCCATCTTTCCGCTCACGCAACTGGTGCCGACCGGGCCAGCCTTGCCGCCCAGGGCGGGGCGAT
ACACGGCGGCGCGAGGCCAGGCACCAGAGCAGGCCGGCCAGCTTGAGACTACCCCCGTCCGATTCTCGGT
GGCCGCGCTCGCAGGCCCCGCCTCGCCGAACATGTGCGCTGGGACGCACGGGCCCCGTCGCCGCCCGCGG
CCCCAAAAACCGAAATACCAGTGTGCAGATCTTGGCCCGCATTTACAAGACTATCTTGCCAGAAAAAAAG
CGTCGCAGCAGGTCATCAAAAATTTTAAATGGCTAGAGACTTATCGAAAGCAGCGAGACAGGCGCGAAGG
TGCCACCAGATTCGCACGCGGCGGCCCCAGCGCCCAGGCCAGGCCTCAACTCAAGCACGAGGCGAAGGGG
CTCCTTAAGCGCAAGGCCTCGAACTCTCCCACCCACTTCCAACCCGAAGCTCGGGATCAAGAATCACGTA
CTGCAGCCAGGTGGAAGTAATTCAAGGCACGCAAGGGCCATAACCCGTAAAGAGGCCAGGCCCGCGGGAA
CCACACACGGCACTTACCTGTGTTCTGGCGGCAAACCCGTTGCGAAAAAGAACGTTCACGGCGACTACTG
CACTTATATACGGTTCTCCCCCACCCTCGGGAAAAAGGCGGAGCCAGTACACGACATCACTTTCCCAGTT
TACCCCGCGCCACCTTCTCTAGGCACCGGTTCAATTGCCGACCCCTCCCCCCAACTTCTCGGGGACTGTG
GGCGATGTGCGCTCTGCCCACTGACGGGCACCGGAGCCAATTCCCACTCCTTTCAAGACCTAGAAGGTCC
ATTAGCTGCAAAGATTCCTCTCTGTTTAAAACTTTATCCATCTTTGCACCTGCAGGCCTCGAGCCGGCGC
CAAAGTGGATCTCTGCTGTCCCTGTAATAAACCCGAAAATTTTGAATTTTTGTAATTTGTTTTTGTAATT
CTTTAGTTTGTATGTCTGTTGCTATTATGTCTACTATTCTTTCCCCTGCACTGTACCCCCCAATCCCCCC
TTTTCTTTTAAAATTGTGGATGAATACTGCCATTTGTCTCAAGATCTAGAATTCGTTAACTGGCACCGGG
CTTGCGGGTCATGCACCAGGTGCGCGGTCCTTCGGGCACCTCGACGTCGGCGGTGACGGTGAAGCCGAGC
CGCTCGTAGAAGGGGAGGTTGCGGGGCGCGGAGGTCTCCAGGAAGGCGGGCACCCCGGCGCGCTCGGCCG
CCTCCACTCCGGGGAGCACGACGGCGCTGCCCAGACCCTTGCCCTGGTGGTCGGGCGAGACGCCGACGGT
GGCCAGGAACCACGCGGGCTCCTTGGGCCGGTGCGGCGCCAGGAGGCCTTCCATCTGTTGCTGCGCGGCC
AGCCGGGAACCGCTCAACTCGGCCATGCGCGGGCCGATCTCGGCGAACACCGCCCCCGCTTCGACGCTCT
CCGGCGTGGTCCAGACCGCCACGGCGGCGCCGTCGTCCGCGACCCACACCTTGCCGATGTCGAGCCCGAC
GCGCGTGAGGAAGAGTTCTTGCAGCTCGGTGACCCGCTCGATGTGGCGGTCCGGATCGACGGTGTGGCGC
GTGGCGGGGTAGTCGGCGAACGCGGCGGCGAGGGTGCGTACGGCCCTGGGGACGTCGTCGCGGGTGGCGA
GGCGCACCGTGGGCTTGTACTCGGTCATGGTAAGCTCCGGTGGTACCTCTAGAAAGCTTTTTGCAAAAGC
CTAGGCCTCCAAAAAAGCCTCCTCACTACTTCTGGAATAGCTCAGAGGCCGAGGCGGCCTCGGCCTCTGC
ATAAATAAAAAAAATTAGTCAGCCATGGGGCGGAGAATGGGCGGAACTGGGCGGAGTTAGGGGCGGGATG
GGCGGAGTTAGGGGCGGGACTATGGTTGCTGACTAATTGAGACGCATGCTTTGCATACTTCTGCCTGCTG
GGGAGCCTGGGGACTTTCCACACCTGGTTGCTGACTAATTGAGATGCAATGCATGGGTCCCCTCGGGGTT
GGGAGGTGGGTCTGAAACGATAATGGTGAATATCCCTGCCTAACTCTATTCACTATAGAAAGTACAGCAA
AAACTATTCTTAAACCTACCAAGCCTCCTACTATCATTATGAATAATTTTATATACCACAGCCAATTTGT
TATGTTAAACCAATTCCACAAACTTGCCCATTTATCTAATTCCAATAATTCTTGTTCATTCTTTTCTTGC
TGGTTTTGCGATTCTTCAATTAAGGAGTGTATTAAGCTTGTGTAATTGTTAATTTCTCTGTCCCACTCCA
TCCAGGTCGTGTGATTCCAAATCTGTTCCAGAGATTTATTACTCCAACTAGCATTCCAAGGCACAGCAGT
GGTGCAAATGAGTTTTCCAGAGCAACCCCAAATCCCCAGGAGCTGTTGATCCTTTAGGTATCTTTCCACA
GCCAGGATTCTTGCCTGGAGCTGCTTGATGCCCCAGACTGTGAGTTGCAACAGATGCTGTTGCGCCTCAA
TAGCCCTCAGCAAATTGTTCTGCTGCTGCACTATACCAGACAATAATTGTCTGGCCTGTACCGTCAGCGT
CATTGACGCTGCGCCCATAGTGCTTCCTGCTGCTCCCAAGAACCCAAGGAACAAAGCTCCTATTCCCACT
GCTCTTTTTTCTCTCTGCACCACTCTTCTCTTTGCCTTGGTGGGTGCTACTCCTAATGGTTCAATTTTTA
CTACTTTATATTTATATAATTCACTTCTCCAATTGTCCCTCATATCTCCTCCTCCAGGTCTGAAGATCAG
CGGCCGCTTGCTGTGCGGTGGTCTTACTTTTGTTTTGCTCTTCCTCTATCTTGTCTAAAGCTTCCTTGGT
GTCTTTTATCTCTATCCTTTGATGCACACAATAGAGGGTTGCTACTGTATTATATAATGATCTAAGTTCT
TCTGATCCTGTCTGAAGGGATGGTTGTAGCTGTCCCAGTATTTGTCTACAGCCTTCTGATGTTTCTAACA
GGCCAGGATTAACTGCGAATCGTTCTAGCTCCCTGCTTGCCCATACTATATGTTTTAATTTATATTTTTT
CTTTCCCCCTGGCCTTAACCGAATTTTTTCCCATCGCGATCTAATTCTCCCCCGCTTAATACTGACGCTC
TCGCACCCATCTCTCTCCTTCTAGCCTCCGCTAGTCAAAATTTTTGGCGTACTCACCAGTCGCCGCCCCT
CGCCTCTTGCCGTGCGCGCTTCAGCAAGCCGAGTCCTGCGTCGAGAGAGCTCCTCTGGTTTCCCTTTCGC
TTTCAAGTCCCTGTTCGGGCGCCACTGCTAGAGATTTTCCACACTGACTAAAAGGGTCTGAGGGATCTCT
AGTTACCAGAGTCACACAACAGACGGGCACACACTACTTGAAGCACTCAAGGCAAGCTTTATTGAGGCTT
AAGCAGTGGGTTCCCTAGTTAGCCAGAGAGCTCCCAGGCTCAGATCTGGTCTAACCAGAGAGACCCGTTT
ATGTATCGAGCTAGGCACTTAAATACAATATCTCTGCAATGCGGCAATTCAGTGGTTCGTCCAATCCATG
TCAGACCCGTCTGTTGCCTTCCTAATAAGGCACGATCGTACCACCTTACTTCCACCAATCGGCATGCACG
GTGCTTTTTCTCTCCTTGTAAGGCATGTTGCTAACTCATCGTTACCATGTTGCAAGACTACAAGAGTATT
GCATAAGACTACATTAAGCTTGCAGCTCCAGCTTTTGTTCCCTTTAGTGAGGGTTAATTGCGCGCTTGGC
GTAATCATGGTCATAGCTGTTTCCTGTGTGAAATTGTTATCCGCTCACAATTCCACACAACATACGAGCC
GGAAGCATAAAGTGTAAAGCCTGGGGTGCCTAATGAGTGAGCTAACTCACATTAATTGCGTTGCGCTCAC
TGCCCGCTTTCCAGTCGGGAAACCTGTCGTGCCAGCTGCATTAATGAATCGGCCAACGCGCGGGGAGAGG
CGGTTTGCGTATTGGGCGCTCTTCCGCTTCCTCGCTCACTGACTCGCTGCGCTCGGTCGTTCGGCTGCGG
CGAGCGGTATCAGCTCACTCAAAGGCGGTAATACGGTTATCCACAGAATCAGGGGATAACGCAGGAAAGA
ACATGTGAGCAAAAGGCCAGCAAAAGGCCAGGAACCGTAAAAAGGCCGCGTTGCTGGCGTTTTTCCATAG
GCTCCGCCCCCCTGACGAGCATCACAAAAATCGACGCTCAAGTCAGAGGTGGCGAAACCCGACAGGACTA
TAAAGATACCAGGCGTTTCCCCCTGGAAGCTCCCTCGTGCGCTCTCCTGTTCCGACCCTGCCGCTTACCG
GATACCTGTCCGCCTTTCTCCCTTCGGGAAGCGTGGCGCTTTCTCATAGCTCACGCTGTAGGTATCTCAG
TTCGGTGTAGGTCGTTCGCTCCAAGCTGGGCTGTGTGCACGAACCCCCCGTTCAGCCCGACCGCTGCGCC
TTATCCGGTAACTATCGTCTTGAGTCCAACCCGGTAAGACACGACTTATCGCCACTGGCAGCAGCCACTG
GTAACAGGATTAGCAGAGCGAGGTATGTAGGCGGTGCTACAGAGTTCTTGAAGTGGTGGCCTAACTACGG
CTACACTAGAAGAACAGTATTTGGTATCTGCGCTCTGCTGAAGCCAGTTACCTTCGGAAAAAGAGTTGGT
AGCTCTTGATCCGGCAAACAAACCACCGCTGGTAGCGGTGGTTTTTTTGTTTGCAAGCAGCAGATTACGC
GCAGAAAAAAAGGATCTCAAGAAGATCCTTTGATCTTTTCTACGGGGTCTGACGCTCAGTGGAACGAAAA
CTCACGTTAAGGGATTTTGGTCATGAGATTATCAAAAAGGATCTTCACCTAGATCCTTTTAAATTAAAAA
TGAAGTTTTAAATCAATCTAAAGTATATATGAGTAAACTTGGTCTGACAGTTACCAATGCTTAATCAGTG
AGGCACCTATCTCAGCGATCTGTCTATTTCGTTCATCCATAGTTGCCTGACTCCCCGTCGTGTAGATAAC
TACGATACGGGAGGGCTTACCATCTGGCCCCAGTGCTGCAATGATACCGCGAGACCCACGCTCACCGGCT
CCAGATTTATCAGCAATAAACCAGCCAGCCGGAAGGGCCGAGCGCAGAAGTGGTCCTGCAACTTTATCCG
CCTCCATCCAGTCTATTAATTGTTGCCGGGAAGCTAGAGTAAGTAGTTCGCCAGTTAATAGTTTGCGCAA
CGTTGTTGCCATTGCTACAGGCATCGTGGTGTCACGCTCGTCGTTTGGTATGGCTTCATTCAGCTCCGGT
TCCCAACGATCAAGGCGAGTTACATGATCCCCCATGTTGTGCAAAAAAGCGGTTAGCTCCTTCGGTCCTC
CGATCGTTGTCAGAAGTAAGTTGGCCGCAGTGTTATCACTCATGGTTATGGCAGCACTGCATAATTCTCT
TACTGTCATGCCATCCGTAAGATGCTTTTCTGTGACTGGTGAGTACTCAACCAAGTCATTCTGAGAATAG
TGTATGCGGCGACCGAGTTGCTCTTGCCCGGCGTCAATACGGGATAATACCGCGCCACATAGCAGAACTT
TAAAAGTGCTCATCATTGGAAAACGTTCTTCGGGGCGAAAACTCTCAAGGATCTTACCGCTGTTGAGATC
CAGTTCGATGTAACCCACTCGTGCACCCAACTGATCTTCAGCATCTTTTACTTTCACCAGCGTTTCTGGG
TGAGCAAAAACAGGAAGGCAAAATGCCGCAAAAAAGGGAATAAGGGCGACACGGAAATGTTGAATACTCA
TACTCTTCCTTTTTCAATATTATTGAAGCATTTATCAGGGTTATTGTCTCATGAGCGGATACATATTTGA
ATGTATTTAGAAAAATAAACAAATAGGGGTTCCGCGCACATTTCCCCGAAAAGTGCCACCTAAATTGTAA
GCGTTAATATTTTGTTAAAATTCGCGTTAAATTTTTGTTAAATCAGCTCATTTTTTAACCAATAGGCCGA
AATCGGCAAAATCCCTTATAAATCAAAAGAATAGACCGAGATAGGGT
[37 nt withheld, positions 7048-7084]
AAAGAACGTGGACTCCAACGTCAAAGG
[49 nt withheld, positions 7112-7160]
T
[91 nt withheld, positions 7162-7252]
G
[124 nt withheld, positions 7254-7377]
CCCATTCGCCATTCAGGCTGCGCAACTGTTGGGAAGGGCGATCGGTGCGGGCCTCTTCGCTATTACGCCA
GCTGGCGAAAGGGGGATGTGCTGCAAGGCGATTAAGTTGGGTAACGCCAGGGTTTTCCCAGTCACGACGT
TGTAAAACGACGGCCAGTGAGCGCGCGTAATACGACTCACTATAGGGCGAATTGGGTACGTCCCTAGGCC
TCCAAAAAAGCCTCCTCACTACTTCTGGAATAGCTCAGAGGCCGAGGCGGCCTCGGCCTCTGCATAAATA
AAAAAAATTAGTCAGCCATGGGGCGGAGAATGGGCGGAACTGGGCGGAGTTAGGGGCGGGATGGGCGGAG
TTAGGGGCGGGATAGCTAGAGCCAGACATGATAAGATACATTGATGAGTTTGGACAAACCACAACTAGAA
TGCAGTGAAAAAAATGCTTTATTTGTGAAATTTGTGATGCTATTGCTTTATTTGTAACCATTATAAGCTG
CAATAAACAAGTTCCTCTCACTCTCTGATATTCATTTCTTTGCAAGTTATAAATACTGAATAATAAGATG
ACATGAACTACTATACGTACTGCTAGAGATTTTCCACACTGACTAAAAGGGTCTGAGGGATCTCTAGTTA
CCAGAGTCACACAACAGACGGGCACACACTACTTGAAGCACTCAAGGCAAGCTTTATTGAGGCTTAAGCA
GTGGGTTCCCTAGTTAGCCAGAGAGCTCCCAGGCTCAGATCTGGTCTAACCAGAGAGACCCAGTACAAGC
AAAAAGCAGATCTTGTCTTCGTTGGGAGTGAATTAGCCCTTCCAGTCCCCCCTTTTCTTTTAAAAAGTGG
CTAAGATCTACAGCTGCCTTGTAAGTCATTGGTCTTAAAGTCGACGCGGGGAGGCGGCCCAAAGGGAGAT
CCGACTCGTCTGAGGGCGAAGGCGAAGACGCGGAAGAGGCCGCAGAGCCGGCAGCAGGCCGCGGGAAGGA
AGGTCCGCTGGATTGAGGGCCGAAGGGACGTAGCAGAAGGACGTCCCGCGCAGAATCCAGGTGGCAACAC
AGGCGAGCAGCCAAGGAAAGGACGATGATTTCCCCGACAACACCACGGAATTGTCAGTGCCCAACAGCCG
AGCCCCTGTCCAGCAGCGGGCAAGGCAGGCGGCGATGAGTTCCGCCGTGGCAATAGGGAGGGGGAAAGCG
AAAGTCCCGGAAAGGAGCTGACAGGTGGTGGCAATGCCCCAACCAGTGGGGGTTGCGTCAGCAAACACAG
TGCACACCACGCCACGTTGCCTGACAACGGGCCACAACTCCTCATAAAGAGACAGCAACCAGGATTTATA
CAAGGAGGAGAAAATGAAAGCCATACGGGAAGCAATAGCATGATACAAAGGCATTAAAGCAGCGTATCCA
CATAGCGTAAAAGGAGCAACATAGTTAAGAATACCAGTCAATCTTTCACAAATTTTGTAATCCAGAGGTT
GATTGTCGACTTAACGCGTGAGGTAGCATTCCGGGACCGCGCCTCGTCCTTTCCACAAGATATATAAAGC
CAAGAAATCGAAATACTTTCAAGTTACGGACTAGTTCATTACTAGGAGTGCACTAGCACCGAGTGCAAGG
AGCCGCCCTTGCTTTCGGCCGAGGTAGGGGCTGTGGGCTCCAGCAGAGAGGCAACGGGCGAGGCCGCGGC
CGCGGAGCACACGGTGGATGGCGCCGGAGGCTGCTGCGAAGCCGCGGGGACAGTGAGCCCCGGCTGCAGC
GCGGACACGGGCGGCAGCGCAGGCGTGGGCTTGATGGGCACCGGCATGGCAGGCAGGCTCTGGCTTGCCG
AGTGGCACAGGGACTTGACCGGGACCCCGAAGGCCCCATACTCCGGGCCTACAGGGACTCCGGCTGCGGC
TGCGGCGGCCGCGGCGGCGGCCACCGAATCCATGACGCCAACGTGCGGCCACACGGAGCTGACGACGTTG
CCAAGCTGGCCGGGCACGGGGTAGCCCAGGTGGTGCATGACGGACGCCAAGGGCAGCCCTCCAGCCTGCA
GCACGCCCTTGTAGTCCCGGCCAATAATGTTCTCAATGGCAAAGGGGTGCTTGAAGCCTGACGTGGACGC
CGCGGCCGCGGCGGCAGCGGCGGCGGCCGAGCCCAGCCCGTAGGGTGGGAACTGAGACAGGCGTCCCACG
CTGCCCACCGCGGCTGCCGCGGCCGCCGCCGCCGCCGCCGCCACGGCCGCCGCCTCCTGCATCTTGCCGG
GGTGAGACGGCTGCTGAGGCTGCGACTGCTGGGGCGGTTGCTGCGGG
Features (pLannotate 1.2.2; 31 found; start..end, strand, type, name):
    610..1788    -  promoter       EF-1α promoter: strong constitutive promoter for human elongation factor EF-1α
   1795..1861    -  CDS            small t antigen (fragment): SV40 (simian virus 40) small t antigen
   1926..2043    -  misc_feature   cPPT/CTS: central polypurine tract and central termination sequence of HIV-1
   2092..2688    -  CDS            PuroR (fragment): puromycin N-acetyltransferase; pac from Streptomyces; confers resistance to puromycin
   2734..2869    -  rep_origin     SV40 ori: SV40 origin of replication
   2893..2964    -  promoter       SV40 promoter (fragment): SV40 enhancer and early promoter
   2965..2988    -  promoter       SV40 promoter (fragment): SV40 early promoter
   2995..3021    -  CDS            Rev (fragment): human immunodeficiency virus 1 (HIV-1) Rev protein; rev; enhances nuclear export of unspliced and incompletely spliced viral mRNAs
   3398..3631    -  misc_feature   RRE: The Rev response element (RRE) of HIV-1 allows for Rev-dependent mRNA export from the nucleus to the cytoplasm.
   3777..4140    -  CDS            HIV-1 gag (fragment): gag protein from human immunodeficiency virus 1; gag
   4124..4249    -  misc_feature   HIV-1 Ψ: packaging signal of human immunodeficiency virus type 1
   4296..4476    -  LTR            5' LTR (truncated): truncated 5' long terminal repeat (LTR) from HIV-1
   4477..4703    -  promoter       RSV promoter: Rous sarcoma virus enhancer/promoter
   4731..4749    -  promoter       T3 promoter: promoter for bacteriophage T3 RNA polymerase
   4794..4810    -  protein_bind   lac operator: The lac repressor binds to the lac operator to inhibit transcription in E. coli. This inhibition can be relieved by adding lactose or isopropyl-β-D-thiogalactopyranoside (IPTG). lac repressor encoded by lacI
   4818..4848    -  promoter       lac promoter: promoter for the E. coli lac operon
   4863..4884    -  protein_bind   CAP binding site: CAP binding activates transcription in the presence of cAMP. E. coli catabolite activator protein
   4897..4989    -  CDS            lacI (fragment): lac repressor; lacI; The lac repressor binds to the lac operator to inhibit transcription in E. coli. This inhibition can be relieved by adding lactose or isopropyl-β-D-thiogalactopyranoside (IPTG).
   5172..5760    -  rep_origin     ori: high-copy-number ColE1/pMB1/pBR322/pUC origin of replication
   5931..6791    -  CDS            AmpR: β-lactamase; bla; confers resistance to ampicillin, carbenicillin, and related antibiotics
   6792..6896    -  promoter       AmpR promoter: bla
   6949..7377    -  rep_origin     f1 ori (sequence partly withheld): f1 bacteriophage origin of replication; arrow indicates direction of (+) strand synthesis
   7382..7537    -  CDS            lacZα (fragment): LacZα fragment of β-galactosidase; lacZ fragment
   7545..7563    +  promoter       T7 promoter: promoter for bacteriophage T7 RNA polymerase
   7584..7719    -  rep_origin     SV40 ori: SV40 origin of replication
   7759..7880    -  polyA_signal   SV40 poly(A) signal: SV40 polyadenylation signal
   7958..8191    -  LTR            3' LTR (ΔU3): self-inactivating 3' long terminal repeat (LTR) from HIV-1
   8193..8212    -  misc_feature   cPPT/CTS (fragment): central polypurine tract and central termination sequence of HIV-1
   8263..8851    -  misc_feature   WPRE: woodchuck hepatitis virus posttranscriptional regulatory element
   8893..8946    -  promoter       U6 promoter (fragment): RNA polymerase III promoter for human U6 snRNA
   8962..593     -  CDS            Foxb2 (across the origin): FOXB2_MOUSE - Also known as Fkh4. Experimental evidence at transcript level: Swiss-Prot protein existence level 2. Transcription factor. From Mus musculus (Mouse).
