[The description below was written by a language model from this plasmid's Addgene catalogue record and pLannotate feature annotations shown in this document.]
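Description:
TFORF0348 is a third-generation-style, self-inactivating lentiviral expression plasmid built on the pLX_TRC317 backbone. It carries the human transcription factor FOXB2 as one member of a barcoded transcription factor ORF collection. In bacteria it is maintained through a high-copy ColE1/pUC-type origin and selected with ampicillin (β-lactamase under its own promoter). An f1 origin and remnants of a lac/lacZα cloning region, flanked by T3 and T7 promoters, are also present. The depositor warns of possible plasmid recombination, a known problem for LTR-containing vectors.

The viral cassette begins with an RSV promoter fused to a truncated HIV-1 5' LTR, which drives genomic RNA production in packaging cells. It is followed by the Ψ packaging signal with a partial gag sequence, the RRE for Rev-dependent nuclear export, and a cPPT/CTS element. An SV40 early promoter/origin drives puromycin N-acetyltransferase so that transduced mammalian cells can be selected. Downstream, the strong constitutive EF-1α promoter drives the roughly 1.4 kb FOXB2 ORF, which was made synthetically. The annotation tool matched this ORF to the mouse Foxb2 protein by homology, but the catalogue lists the insert as human. The ORF is followed by WPRE to enhance transcript stability and expression, the ΔU3 3' LTR, and an SV40 polyadenylation signal. Each plasmid in the collection carries a unique 24-bp barcode. It is not annotated as a separate feature in the table, so its exact position is not stated; a short U6 promoter fragment is annotated between the ORF and WPRE. The construct is intended for lentiviral overexpression of FOXB2, alone or in pooled screens where the barcode identifies the delivered factor, for example in directed differentiation studies.
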