Addgene plasmid #143399: TFORF0348
Purpose: Lentiviral vector for overexpressing transcription factor ORFs with unique 24-bp barcodes. Barcodes facilitate identification of transcription factors in pooled screens.
Depositing lab: Feng Zhang. Depositing organization: Broad Institute. Publication: A transcription factor atlas of directed differentiation. Joung J, Ma S, Tay T, Geiger-Schuller KR, Kirchgatterer PC, Verdine VK, Guo B, Arias-Garcia MA, Allen WE, Singh A, Kuksenko O, Abudayyeh OO, Gootenberg JS, Fu Z, Macrae RK, Buenrostro JD, Regev A, Zhang F. Cell. 2023 Jan 5;186(1):209-229.e26. doi: 10.1016/j.cell.2022.11.026. PubMed 36608654.
Backbone
  Vector backbone: pLX_TRC317
  Backbone manufacturer: Broad Institute Genetic Perturbation Platform
  Backbone size w/o insert (bp): 8264
  Vector type: Mammalian Expression, Lentiviral
  Selectable markers: Puromycin
Growth in bacteria
  Bacterial resistance: Ampicillin, 100 μg/mL
  Growth temperature: 37°C
  Growth strain: NEB Stable
  Copy number: High Copy
Gene/Insert
  Gene/Insert name: FOXB2
  Species: H. sapiens (human)
  Insert size (bp): 1400
  Entrez Gene: FOXB2 (a.k.a. bA159H20.4)
  Promoter: EF1a
  Cloning method: Unknown
  Sequencing primers: 5′ GGGTGGAGACTGAAGTTAGGCCAG; 3′ CACATAGCGTAAAAGGAGCAACATAG
Terms and licenses: Academic/Nonprofit Terms; Industry Terms: Not Available to Industry
Depositor comments: NM_001013735,ENST00000376708 . The transcription factor ORF portion of this plasmid was synthesized by Genewiz. Please test multiple small colonies in case of plasmid recombination. To make this collection available in a timely manner, a portion of this collection was not fully sequenced by Addgene. If an Addgene verified full plasmid sequence is not available, please contact us prior to placing an order to request the full sequence.
How to cite: TFORF0348 was a gift from Feng Zhang (Addgene plasmid # 143399 ; http://n2t.net/addgene:143399 ; RRID:Addgene_143399)
