>Addgene plasmid #143399 | TFORF0348 | depositor partial sequence | sequence record 282335 | Insert
ACCGCCACCATGCCGCGGCCGGGGAAGAGCTCGTACAGCGACCAAAAACCGCCCTACTCTTACATCTCGC
TGACCGCCATGGCAATCCAGCACTCGGCCGAGAAGATGCTGCCGCTGAGCGACATCTACAAGTTCATCAT
GGAGCGCTTCCCCTACTACCGCGAGCACACACAGCGCTGGCAGAACAGCCTGCGCCACAACCTCTCCTTC
AACGACTGCTTCATCAAGATTCCGCGGAGGCCCGACCAGCCTGGCAAGGGTAGCTTCTGGGCGCTGCACC
CCGACTGCGGGGACATGTTCGAGAACGGCAGCTTCCTGCGGCGTCGCAAGCGCTTCAAGGTGCTGCGCGC
CGACCATACTCACTTGCACGCGGGAAGCACCAAGAGCGCGCCGGGCGCCGGTCCGGGAGGGCACCTTCAC
CCCCATCACCACCACCACCCCCACCACCACCATCATCACCACGCTGCCGCACACCACCACCATCACCACC
ACCCACCCCAGCCGCCGCCGCCGCCGCCCCCGCCGCCGCCGCACATGGTACACTATTTCCATCAGCAACC
GCCTACTGCTCCGCAGCCGCCTCCGCACCTCCCGTCACAGCCCCCGCAGCAACCGCCCCAGCAGTCGCAG
CCTCAGCAGCCGTCTCACCCCGGCAAGATGCAGGAGGCGGCGGCCGTGGCGGCGGCGGCGGCGGCGGCCG
CGGCAGCCGCGGTGGGCAGCGTGGGACGCCTGTCTCAGTTCCCACCCTACGGGCTGGGCTCGGCCGCCGC
CGCTGCCGCCGCGGCCGCGGCGTCCACGTCAGGCTTCAAGCACCCCTTTGCCATTGAGAACATTATTGGC
CGGGACTACAAGGGCGTGCTGCAGGCTGGAGGGCTGCCCTTGGCGTCCGTCATGCACCACCTGGGCTACC
CCGTGCCCGGCCAGCTTGGCAACGTCGTCAGCTCCGTGTGGCCGCACGTTGGCGTCATGGATTCGGTGGC
CGCCGCCGCGGCCGCCGCAGCCGCAGCCGGAGTCCCTGTAGGCCCGGAGTATGGGGCCTTCGGGGTCCCG
GTCAAGTCCCTGTGCCACTCGGCAAGCCAGAGCCTGCCTGCCATGCCGGTGCCCATCAAGCCCACGCCTG
CGCTGCCGCCCGTGTCCGCGCTGCAGCCGGGGCTCACTGTCCCCGCGGCTTCGCAGCAGCCTCCGGCGCC
ATCCACCGTGTGCTCCGCGGCCGCGGCCTCGCCCGTTGCCTCTCTGCTGGAGCCCACAGCCCCTACCTCG
GCCGAAAGCAAGGGCGGCTCCTTGCACTCGGTGCTAGTGCACTCCTAGTAATGAACTAGTCCGTAACTTG
AAAGTATTTCGATTTCTTGGCTTTATATATCTTGTGGAAAGGACGAGGCGCGGTCCCGGAATGCTACCTC
