>Addgene plasmid #143399 | TFORF0348 | depositor partial sequence | sequence record 282336 | Barcode
GGCGCGGTCCCGGAATGCTACCTC
